Addgene plasmid #90239: pLentiPGK Puro DEST JNKKTR EE Clover
Purpose: Lentiviral vector to express JNK KTR EE (mutant) mClover under PGK promoter (With Puromycin Resistance)
Depositing lab: Markus Covert. Depositing organization: Stanford University. Publication: Live-cell measurements of kinase activity in single cells using translocation reporters. Kudo T, Jeknic S, Macklin DN, Akhter S, Hughey JJ, Regot S, Covert MW. Nat Protoc. 2018 Jan;13(1):155-169. doi: 10.1038/nprot.2017.128. Epub 2017 Dec 21. PubMed 29266096.
Backbone
  Vector backbone: pLENTI PGK Puro DEST (w529-2)
  Backbone manufacturer: Eric Campeau Lab (Addgene Plasmid 19068)
  Vector type: Mammalian Expression, Lentiviral
  Selectable markers: Puromycin
Growth in bacteria
  Bacterial resistance: Ampicillin, 50 μg/mL
  Growth temperature: 30°C
  Growth strain: Stbl3
  Copy number: Unknown
Gene/Insert
  Gene/Insert name: JNK Kinase Translocation Reporter (EE mutant)
  Species: H. sapiens (human), M. musculus (mouse)
  Promoter: PGK
  Tag / fusion protein: mClover (C terminal on insert)
  Cloning method: Gateway Cloning
  Sequencing primers: 5′ ACCGAATCACCGACCTCTCT; 3′ GCAGCGTATCCACATAGCG
Terms and licenses: Academic/Nonprofit Terms; Industry Terms: Not Available to Industry
Depositor comments: JNKKTR EE has an M11I mutation compared to WT JNKKTR. The mutation does not alter plasmid function as described in the associated publication.
How to cite: pLentiPGK Puro DEST JNKKTR EE Clover was a gift from Markus Covert (Addgene plasmid # 90239 ; http://n2t.net/addgene:90239 ; RRID:Addgene_90239)
