[The description below was written by a language model from this plasmid's Addgene catalogue record, the feature table of its GenBank file and pLannotate feature annotations shown in this document.]
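Description:
pLentiPGK Puro DEST JNKKTR EE Clover is an HIV-1-based lentiviral expression plasmid built by Gateway recombination into the pLENTI PGK Puro DEST backbone. It is propagated in E. coli through a high-copy ColE1/pUC origin with ampicillin resistance, and also carries an f1 origin and lac/lacZα remnants from the parental cloning vector. The viral portion has an RSV promoter fused to a truncated 5' LTR, so genomic RNA can be transcribed in packaging cells without Tat. This is followed by the Ψ packaging signal with a gag fragment, the RRE for Rev-dependent nuclear export, the cPPT/CTS, a WPRE downstream of the transgene to boost transcript expression, and a truncated 3' LTR followed by an SV40 polyadenylation signal.

The payload, flanked by attB1 and attB2 sites left by the LR reaction, is driven by the human PGK promoter. It encodes a JNK kinase translocation reporter: a short c-Jun-derived substrate fragment fused at its C terminus to the green fluorescent protein mClover. In such reporters, phosphorylation by the kinase shifts the protein between nucleus and cytoplasm, giving a live single-cell readout of kinase activity. The record calls this the "EE" mutant without defining it. The name and the two annotated sites suggest glutamate substitutions at the phospho-acceptor positions, making it a likely control version. The depositor also notes an M11I change relative to wild-type JNK KTR that does not affect function.

A separate cassette provides puromycin selection of transduced mammalian cells. The two annotations disagree on its promoter: the depositor's 8,825 bp map lists SV40 early plus EM7 promoters, whereas annotation of the sequenced 8,854 nt plasmid finds a mouse PGK promoter.
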