LOCUS       pSR1759_PGK_JNKKTR(EE_m 8825 bp ds-DNA circular 22-AUG-2017
DEFINITION  .
FEATURES             Location/Qualifiers
     promoter        6754..6819
                     /label="EM7 promoter"
     misc_feature    4934..4946
                     /label="c-Jun(1-281)"
     misc_recomb     4756..4772
                     /label="AttL1"
     promoter        4179..4179
                     /label="human PGK promoter"
     misc_feature    4967..5650
                     /label="Clover"
     LTR             2448..2628
                     /label="HIV LTR 1"
     gene            6820..7419
                     /label="puro (variant)"
     rep_origin      8368..8823
                     /label="M13 origin"
     misc_feature    4808..4810
                     /label="mutation"
     rep_origin      1087..1769
                     /label="ColE1 origin"
     misc_feature    4950..4960
                     /label="c-Jun(1-281)"
     misc_feature    3290..3523
                     /label="RRE"
     misc_feature    4910..4921
                     /label="c-Jun(1-281)"
     LTR             7610..7790
                     /label="HIV LTR 2"
     misc_feature    4023..4038
                     /label="cPPT"
     misc_recomb     complement(5687..5701)
                     /label="AttR2"
     misc_binding    2109..2131
                     /label="LacO"
     primer_bind     2175..2194
                     /label="T3"
     3'UTR           5734..6309
                     /label="WPRE"
     promoter        4180..4694
                     /label="human PGK promoter"
     rep_origin      complement(8373..8813)
                     /label="F1 ori"
     primer_bind     complement(8207..8224)
                     /label="M13-fwd"
     misc_recomb     complement(5677..5686)
                     /label="AttL2"
     CDS             330..989
                     /label="AmpR"
     primer_bind     complement(7864..7881)
                     /label="SG53"
     misc_feature    4778..4909
                     /label="REP"
     primer_bind     2137..2157
                     /label="M13-rev"
     misc_feature    7540..7555
                     /label="cPPT"
     misc_feature    4892..4894
                     /label="first site"
     misc_feature    4948..4948
                     /label="c-Jun(1-281)"
     misc_recomb     4748..4755
                     /label="AttR1"
     CDS             8295..8363
                     /label="LacZ alpha"
     promoter        6372..6714
                     /label="SV40 early promoter"
     misc_feature    4913..4915
                     /label="second"
ORIGIN
        1 caggtggcac ttttcgggga aatgtgcgcg gaacccctat ttgtttattt ttctaaatac
       61 attcaaatat gtatccgctc atgagacaat aaccctgata aatgcttcaa taatattgaa
      121 aaaggaagag tatgagtatt caacatttcc gtgtcgccct tattcccttt tttgcggcat
      181 tttgccttcc tgtttttgct cacccagaaa cgctggtgaa agtaaaagat gctgaagatc
      241 agttgggtgc acgagtgggt tacatcgaac tggatctcaa cagcggtaag atccttgaga
      301 gttttcgccc cgaagaacgt tttccaatga tgagcacttt taaagttctg ctatgtggcg
      361 cggtattatc ccgtattgac gccgggcaag agcaactcgg tcgccgcata cactattctc
      421 agaatgactt ggttgagtac tcaccagtca cagaaaagca tcttacggat ggcatgacag
      481 taagagaatt atgcagtgct gccataacca tgagtgataa cactgcggcc aacttacttc
      541 tgacaacgat cggaggaccg aaggagctaa ccgctttttt gcacaacatg ggggatcatg
      601 taactcgcct tgatcgttgg gaaccggagc tgaatgaagc cataccaaac gacgagcgtg
      661 acaccacgat gcctgtagca atggcaacaa cgttgcgcaa actattaact ggcgaactac
      721 ttactctagc ttcccggcaa caattaatag actggatgga ggcggataaa gttgcaggac
      781 cacttctgcg ctcggccctt ccggctggct ggtttattgc tgataaatct ggagccggtg
      841 agcgtgggtc tcgcggtatc attgcagcac tggggccaga tggtaagccc tcccgtatcg
      901 tagttatcta cacgacgggg agtcaggcaa ctatggatga acgaaataga cagatcgctg
      961 agataggtgc ctcactgatt aagcattggt aactgtcaga ccaagtttac tcatatatac
     1021 tttagattga tttaaaactt catttttaat ttaaaaggat ctaggtgaag atcctttttg
     1081 ataatctcat gaccaaaatc ccttaacgtg agttttcgtt ccactgagcg tcagaccccg
     1141 tagaaaagat caaaggatct tcttgagatc ctttttttct gcgcgtaatc tgctgcttgc
     1201 aaacaaaaaa accaccgcta ccagcggtgg tttgtttgcc ggatcaagag ctaccaactc
     1261 tttttccgaa ggtaactggc ttcagcagag cgcagatacc aaatactgtc cttctagtgt
     1321 agccgtagtt aggccaccac ttcaagaact ctgtagcacc gcctacatac ctcgctctgc
     1381 taatcctgtt accagtggct gctgccagtg gcgataagtc gtgtcttacc gggttggact
     1441 caagacgata gttaccggat aaggcgcagc ggtcgggctg aacggggggt tcgtgcacac
     1501 agcccagctt ggagcgaacg acctacaccg aactgagata cctacagcgt gagctatgag
     1561 aaagcgccac gcttcccgaa gggagaaagg cggacaggta tccggtaagc ggcagggtcg
     1621 gaacaggaga gcgcacgagg gagcttccag ggggaaacgc ctggtatctt tatagtcctg
     1681 tcgggtttcg ccacctctga cttgagcgtc gatttttgtg atgctcgtca ggggggcgga
     1741 gcctatggaa aaacgccagc aacgcggcct ttttacggtt cctggccttt tgctggcctt
     1801 ttgctcacat gttctttcct gcgttatccc ctgattctgt ggataaccgt attaccgcct
     1861 ttgagtgagc tgataccgct cgccgcagcc gaacgaccga gcgcagcgag tcagtgagcg
     1921 aggaagcgga agagcgccca atacgcaaac cgcctctccc cgcgcgttgg ccgattcatt
     1981 aatgcagctg gcacgacagg tttcccgact ggaaagcggg cagtgagcgc aacgcaatta
     2041 atgtgagtta gctcactcat taggcacccc aggctttaca ctttatgctt ccggctcgta
     2101 tgttgtgtgg aattgtgagc ggataacaat ttcacacagg aaacagctat gaccatgatt
     2161 acgccaagcg cgcaattaac cctcactaaa gggaacaaaa gctggagctg caagcttaat
     2221 gtagtcttat gcaatactct tgtagtcttg caacatggta acgatgagtt agcaacatgc
     2281 cttacaagga gagaaaaagc accgtgcatg ccgattggtg gaagtaaggt ggtacgatcg
     2341 tgccttatta ggaaggcaac agacgggtct gacatggatt ggacgaacca ctgaattgcc
     2401 gcattgcaga gatattgtat ttaagtgcct agctcgatac aataaacggg tctctctggt
     2461 tagaccagat ctgagcctgg gagctctctg gctaactagg gaacccactg cttaagcctc
     2521 aataaagctt gccttgagtg cttcaagtag tgtgtgcccg tctgttgtgt gactctggta
     2581 actagagatc cctcagaccc ttttagtcag tgtggaaaat ctctagcagt ggcgcccgaa
     2641 cagggacctg aaagcgaaag ggaaaccaga gctctctcga cgcaggactc ggcttgctga
     2701 agcgcgcacg gcaagaggcg aggggcggcg actggtgagt acgccaaaaa ttttgactag
     2761 cggaggctag aaggagagag atgggtgcga gagcgtcagt attaagcggg ggagaattag
     2821 atcgcgatgg gaaaaaattc ggttaaggcc agggggaaag aaaaaatata aattaaaaca
     2881 tatagtatgg gcaagcaggg agctagaacg attcgcagtt aatcctggcc tgttagaaac
     2941 atcagaaggc tgtagacaaa tactgggaca gctacaacca tcccttcaga caggatcaga
     3001 agaacttaga tcattatata atacagtagc aaccctctat tgtgtgcatc aaaggataga
     3061 gataaaagac accaaggaag ctttagacaa gatagaggaa gagcaaaaca aaagtaagac
     3121 caccgcacag caagcggccg ctgatcttca gacctggagg aggagatatg agggacaatt
     3181 ggagaagtga attatataaa tataaagtag taaaaattga accattagga gtagcaccca
     3241 ccaaggcaaa gagaagagtg gtgcagagag aaaaaagagc agtgggaata ggagctttgt
     3301 tccttgggtt cttgggagca gcaggaagca ctatgggcgc agcctcaatg acgctgacgg
     3361 tacaggccag acaattattg tctggtatag tgcagcagca gaacaatttg ctgagggcta
     3421 ttgaggcgca acagcatctg ttgcaactca cagtctgggg catcaagcag ctccaggcaa
     3481 gaatcctggc tgtggaaaga tacctaaagg atcaacagct cctggggatt tggggttgct
     3541 ctggaaaact catttgcacc actgctgtgc cttggaatgc tagttggagt aataaatctc
     3601 tggaacagat ttggaatcac acgacctgga tggagtggga cagagaaatt aacaattaca
     3661 caagcttaat acactcctta attgaagaat cgcaaaacca gcaagaaaag aatgaacaag
     3721 aattattgga attagataaa tgggcaagtt tgtggaattg gtttaacata acaaattggc
     3781 tgtggtatat aaaattattc ataatgatag taggaggctt ggtaggttta agaatagttt
     3841 ttgctgtact ttctatagtg aatagagtta ggcagggata ttcaccatta tcgtttcaga
     3901 cccacctccc aaccccgagg ggacccgaca ggcccgaagg aatagaagaa gaaggtggag
     3961 agagagacag agacagatcc attcgattag tgaacggatc tcgacggtat cggttaactt
     4021 ttaaaagaaa aggggggatt ggggggtaca gtgcagggga aagaatagta gacataatag
     4081 caacagacat acaaactaaa gaattacaaa aacaaattac aaaaattcaa aattttatcg
     4141 atcacgagac tagcctcgag aagcttgata tcgaattccc acggggttgg ggttgcgcct
     4201 tttccaaggc agccctgggt ttgcgcaggg acgcggctgc tctgggcgtg gttccgggaa
     4261 acgcagcggc gccgaccctg ggtctcgcac attcttcacg tccgttcgca gcgtcacccg
     4321 gatcttcgcc gctacccttg tgggcccccc ggcgacgctt cctgctccgc ccctaagtcg
     4381 ggaaggttcc ttgcggttcg cggcgtgccg gacgtgacaa acggaagccg cacgtctcac
     4441 tagtaccctc gcagacggac agcgccaggg agcaatggca gcgcgccgac cgcgatgggc
     4501 tgtggccaat agcggctgct cagcAgggcg cgccgagagc agcggccggg aaggggcggt
     4561 gcgggaggcg gggtgtgggg cggtagtgtg ggccctgttc ctgcccgcgc ggtgttccgc
     4621 attctgcaag cctccggagc gcacgtcggc agtcggctcc ctcgttgacc gaatcaccga
     4681 cctctctccc cagggggatc CACcGgTTCG TCGACTAGTC CAGTGTGGTG GAATTCTGCA
     4741 GATATCAACA AGTTTGTACA AAAAAGCAGG CTCCACCATG AGTAACCCTA AGATCCTAAA
     4801 ACAGAGCATa ACCTTGAACC TGGCCGACCC GGTGGGCAGT CTGAAGCCGC ACCTCCGCGC
     4861 CAAGCGCTCG GCCGGTCTCA ACGAAGACGA GgaGCCATCT AAGAAGCTGG CGgaGCCGGA
     4921 GGTGTCGTCA AGGCTGGAGC GCCTGACCCT CCAGTCCAGC actagtatgg tgagcaaggg
     4981 cgaggagctg ttcaccgggg tggtgcccat cctggtcgag ctggacggcg acgtaaacgg
     5041 ccacaagttc agcgtCCGCg gcgagggcga gggcgatgcc accAACggca agctgaccct
     5101 gaagttcatc tgcaccaccg gcaagctgcc cgtgccctgg cccaccctcg tgaccacctt
     5161 cggctacggc gtggcctgct tcagccgcta ccccgaccac atgaagcagc acgacttctt
     5221 caagtccgcc atgcccgaag gctacgtcca ggagcgcacc atctctttca aggacgacgg
     5281 TACCtacaag acccgcgccg aggtgaagtt cgagggcgac accctggtga accgcatcga
     5341 gctgaagggc atcgacttca aggaggacgg caacatcctg gggcacaagc tggagtacaa
     5401 cttcaacagc cacaacgtct atatcacggc cgacaagcag aagaacggca tcaaggctaa
     5461 cttcaagatc cgccacaacG TTgaggacgg cagcgtgcag ctcgccgacc actaccagca
     5521 gaacaccccc atcggcgacg gccccgtgct gctgcccgac aaccactacc tgagcCATca
     5581 gtccgccctg agcaaagacc ccaacgagaa gcgcgatcac atggtcctgc tggagttcgt
     5641 gaccgccgcc taaGCGGCCG CACTCGAGAT ATCTAGACCC AGCTTTCTTG TACAAAGTGG
     5701 TTGATATCCA GCACAGTGGC GGCCGCTCGA caatcaacct ctggattaca aaatttgtga
     5761 aagattgact ggtattctta actatgttgc tccttttacg ctatgtggat acgctgcttt
     5821 aatgcctttg tatcatgcta ttgcttcccg tatggctttc attttctcct ccttgtataa
     5881 atcctggttg ctgtctcttt atgaggagtt gtggcccgtt gtcaggcaac gtggcgtggt
     5941 gtgcactgtg tttgctgacg caacccccac tggttggggc attgccacca cctgtcagct
     6001 cctttccggg actttcgctt tccccctccc tattgccacg gcggaactca tcgccgcctg
     6061 ccttgcccgc tgctggacag gggctcggct gttgggcact gacaattccg tggtgttgtc
     6121 ggggaagctg acgtcctttc catggctgct cgcctgtgtt gccacctgga ttctgcgcgg
     6181 gacgtccttc tgctacgtcc cttcggccct caatccagcg gaccttcctt cccgcggcct
     6241 gctgccggct ctgcggcctc ttccgcgtct tcgccttcgc cctcagacga gtcggatctc
     6301 cctttgggcc gcctccccgc ctggAATTCT GCAGATATCC GGTTAGTAAT GAGTTTGGAA
     6361 TTAATTCTGT GGAATGTGTG TCAGTTAGGG TGTGGAAAGT CCCCAGGCTC CCCAGGCAGG
     6421 CAGAAGTATG CAAAGCATGC ATCTCAATTA GTCAGCAACC AGGTGTGGAA AGTCCCCAGG
     6481 CTCCCCAGCA GGCAGAAGTA TGCAAAGCAT GCATCTCAAT TAGTCAGCAA CCATAGTCCC
     6541 GCCCCTAACT CCGCCCATCC CGCCCCTAAC TCCGCCCAGT TCCGCCCATT CTCCGCCCCA
     6601 TGGCTGACTA ATTTTTTTTA TTTATGCAGA GGCCGAGGCC GCCTCTGCCT CTGAGCTATT
     6661 CCAGAAGTAG TGAGGAGGCT TTTTTGGAGG CCTAGGCTTT TGCAAAAAGC TCCCGGGAGC
     6721 TTGTATATCC ATTTTCGGAT CTGATCAGCA CGTGTTGACA ATTAATCATC GGCATAGTAT
     6781 ATCGGCATAG TATAATACGA CAAGGTGAGG AACTAAACCA TGACCGAGTA CAAGCCCACG
     6841 GTGCGCCTCG CCACCCGCGA CGACGTCCCC AGGGCCGTAC GCACCCTCGC CGCCGCGTTC
     6901 GCCGACTACC CCGCCACGCG CCACACCGTC GATCCGGACC GCCACATCGA GCGGGTCACC
     6961 GAGCTGCAAG AACTCTTCCT CACGCGCGTC GGGCTCGACA TCGGCAAGGT GTGGGTCGCG
     7021 GACGACGGCG CCGCGGTGGC GGTCTGGACC ACGCCGGAGA GCGTCGAAGC GGGGGCGGTG
     7081 TTCGCCGAGA TCGGCCCGCG CATGGCCGAG TTGAGCGGTT CCCGGCTGGC CGCGCAGCAA
     7141 CAGATGGAAG GCCTCCTGGC GCCGCACCGG CCCAAGGAGC CCGCGTGGTT CCTGGCCACC
     7201 GTCGGCGTCT CGCCCGACCA CCAGGGCAAG GGTCTGGGCA GCGCCGTCGT GCTCCCCGGA
     7261 GTGGAGGCGG CCGAGCGCGC CGGGGTGCCC GCCTTCCTGG AGACCTCCGC GCCCCGCAAC
     7321 CTCCCCTTCT ACGAGCGGCT CGGCTTCACC GTCACCGCCG ACGTCGAGGT GCCCGAAGGA
     7381 CCGCGCACCT GGTGCATGAC CCGCAAGCCC GGTGCCTGAC GCCCGCCCCA CGACCCGCAG
     7441 CGCCCGACCG AAAGGAGCGC ACGACCCCAT GCATCTCGAG GGCCCGGTAC Ctttaagacc
     7501 aatgacttac aaggcagctg tagatcttag ccacttttta aaagaaaagg ggggactgga
     7561 agggctagct cactcccaac gaagacaaga tctgcttttt gcttgtactg ggtctctctg
     7621 gttagaccag atctgagcct gggagctctc tggctgccta gggaacccac tgcttaagcc
     7681 tcaataaagc ttgccttgag tgcttcaagt agtgtgtgcc cgtctgttgt gtgactctgg
     7741 taactagaga tccctcagac ccttttagtc agtgtggaaa atctctagca gtagtagttc
     7801 atgtcatctt attattcagt atttataact tgcaaagaaa tgaatatcag agagtgagag
     7861 gaacttgttt attgcagctt ataatggtta caaataaagc aatagcatca caaatttcac
     7921 aaataaagca tttttttcac tgcattctag ttgtggtttg tccaaactca tcaatgtatc
     7981 ttatcatgtc tggctctagc tATCCCGCCC CTAACTCCGC CCatcccgcc cctaactccg
     8041 cccagttccg cccattctcc gccccatggc tgactaattt tttttattta tgcagaggcc
     8101 gaggccgcct cggcctctga gctattccag aagtagtgag gaggcttttt tggaggccta
     8161 gggacgtacc caattcgccc tatagtgagt cgtattacgc gcgctcactg gccgtcgttt
     8221 tacaacgtcg tgactgggaa aaccctggcg ttacccaact taatcgcctt gcagcacatc
     8281 cccctttcgc cagctggcgt aatagcgaag aggcccgcac cgatcgccct tcccaacagt
     8341 tgcgcagcct gaatggcgaa tggcgcgnnn nnnnnnnnnn nnnnnnnnnn nnnnnnnnnn
     8401 nnnnnnnnnn nnnnnnnnnn nnnnnnnnnn nnnnnnnnnn nnnnnnnnnn nnnnnnnnnn
     8461 nnnnnnnnnn nnnnnnnnnn nnnnnnnnnn ncnnnnnnnn nnnnnnnnnn nnnnnnnnnn
     8521 nnnnnnnnnn nnnnnnnnnn nnnnnnnnnn nnnnnnnnnn nnnnnnnnnn nnnnnnnnnn
     8581 nnnannnnnn nnnnnnnnnn nnnnnnnnnn nnnnnnnnnn nnnnnnnnnn nnncctttga
     8641 cgttggagtc cacgttcttt nnnnnnnnnn nnnnnnnnnn nnnnnnnnnn nnnnnnnacc
     8701 ctatctcggt ctattctttt gatttataag ggattttgcc gatttcggcc tattggttaa
     8761 aaaatgagct gatttaacaa aaatttaacg cgaattttaa caaaatatta acgtttacaa
     8821 tttcc
//
