Features (pLannotate 1.2.2; 31 found; start..end, strand, type, name):
     26..130     +  promoter       AmpR promoter: bla
    131..991     +  CDS            AmpR: β-lactamase; bla; confers resistance to ampicillin, carbenicillin, and related antibiotics
   1162..1750    +  rep_origin     ori: high-copy-number ColE1/pMB1/pBR322/pUC origin of replication
   1933..2025    +  CDS            lacI (fragment): lac repressor; lacI; The lac repressor binds to the lac operator to inhibit transcription in E. coli. This inhibition can be relieved by adding lactose or isopropyl-β-D-thiogalactopyranoside (IPTG).
   2038..2059    +  protein_bind   CAP binding site: CAP binding activates transcription in the presence of cAMP. E. coli catabolite activator protein
   2074..2104    +  promoter       lac promoter: promoter for the E. coli lac operon
   2112..2128    +  protein_bind   lac operator: The lac repressor binds to the lac operator to inhibit transcription in E. coli. This inhibition can be relieved by adding lactose or isopropyl-β-D-thiogalactopyranoside (IPTG). lac repressor encoded by lacI
   2173..2191    +  promoter       T3 promoter: promoter for bacteriophage T3 RNA polymerase
   2219..2445    +  promoter       RSV promoter: Rous sarcoma virus enhancer/promoter
   2446..2626    +  LTR            5' LTR (truncated): truncated 5' long terminal repeat (LTR) from HIV-1
   2673..2798    +  misc_feature   HIV-1 Ψ: packaging signal of human immunodeficiency virus type 1
   2782..3145    +  CDS            HIV-1 gag (fragment): gag protein from human immunodeficiency virus 1; gag
   3291..3524    +  misc_feature   RRE: The Rev response element (RRE) of HIV-1 allows for Rev-dependent mRNA export from the nucleus to the cytoplasm.
   3901..4001    +  CDS            Rev (fragment): human immunodeficiency virus 1 (HIV-1) Rev protein; rev; enhances nuclear export of unspliced and incompletely spliced viral mRNAs
   4020..4137    +  misc_feature   cPPT/CTS: central polypurine tract and central termination sequence of HIV-1
   4157..4180    -  misc_feature   MCS (fragment): pBluescript multiple cloning site
   4183..4693    +  promoter       hPGK promoter: human phosphoglycerate kinase 1 promoter
   4748..4772    +  protein_bind   attB1: mutant version of attB; recombination site for the Gateway® BP reaction BP Clonase™
   4781..4960    +  CDS            JUN (fragment): JUN_HUMAN - Experimental evidence at protein level: Swiss-Prot protein existence level 1. Transcription factor that recognizes and binds to the enhancer heptamer motif 5'-TGA[CG]TCA-3' (PubMed:10995748, PubMed:22083952). Promotes activity of NR5A1 when phosphorylated by HIPK3 leading to increased steroidogenic gene expression upon cAMP signaling pathway stimulation (PubMed:17210646). Involved in activated KRAS-mediated transcriptional activation of USP28 in colorectal cancer (CRC) cells (PubMed:24623306). Binds to the USP28 promoter in colorectal cancer (CRC) cells (PubMed:24623306). From Homo
   4967..5650    +  CDS            Clover: Clover is a basic (constitutively fluorescent) green/yellow fluorescent protein published in 2012, derived from Aequorea victoria. It is reported to be a rapidly-maturing weak dimer with high acid sensitivity.
   5677..5701    -  protein_bind   attB2: mutant version of attB; recombination site for the Gateway® BP reaction BP Clonase™
   5732..6320    +  misc_feature   WPRE: woodchuck hepatitis virus posttranscriptional regulatory element
   6334..6833    +  promoter       PGK promoter: mouse phosphoglycerate kinase 1 promoter
   6854..7453    +  CDS            PuroR: puromycin N-acetyltransferase; pac from Streptomyces alboniger; confers resistance to puromycin
   7521..7658    +  CDS            nef (fragment): NEF_HV1LA - Experimental evidence at protein level: Swiss-Prot protein existence level 1. Extracellular Nef protein targets CD4(+) T-lymphocytes for apoptosis by interacting with CXCR4 surface receptors. From Human immunodeficiency virus type 1 group M subtype B (isolate Lai) (HIV-1).
   7644..7824    +  LTR            5' LTR (truncated): truncated 5' long terminal repeat (LTR) from HIV-1
   7896..8017    +  polyA_signal   SV40 poly(A) signal: SV40 polyadenylation signal
   8057..8192    +  rep_origin     SV40 ori: SV40 origin of replication
   8213..8231    -  promoter       T7 promoter: promoter for bacteriophage T7 RNA polymerase
   8239..8394    +  CDS            lacZα (fragment): LacZα fragment of β-galactosidase; lacZ fragment
   8399..8827    +  rep_origin     f1 ori (sequence partly withheld): f1 bacteriophage origin of replication; arrow indicates direction of (+) strand synthesis
>Addgene plasmid #90239 | pLentiPGK Puro DEST JNKKTR EE Clover | addgene full sequence | sequence record 205909 | Addgene NGS Result
AGGTGGCACTTTTCGGGGAAATGTGCGCGGAACCCCTATTTGTTTATTTTTCTAAATACATTCAAATATG
TATCCGCTCATGAGACAATAACCCTGATAAATGCTTCAATAATATTGAAAAAGGAAGAGTATGAGTATTC
AACATTTCCGTGTCGCCCTTATTCCCTTTTTTGCGGCATTTTGCCTTCCTGTTTTTGCTCACCCAGAAAC
GCTGGTGAAAGTAAAAGATGCTGAAGATCAGTTGGGTGCACGAGTGGGTTACATCGAACTGGATCTCAAC
AGCGGTAAGATCCTTGAGAGTTTTCGCCCCGAAGAACGTTTTCCAATGATGAGCACTTTTAAAGTTCTGC
TATGTGGCGCGGTATTATCCCGTATTGACGCCGGGCAAGAGCAACTCGGTCGCCGCATACACTATTCTCA
GAATGACTTGGTTGAGTACTCACCAGTCACAGAAAAGCATCTTACGGATGGCATGACAGTAAGAGAATTA
TGCAGTGCTGCCATAACCATGAGTGATAACACTGCGGCCAACTTACTTCTGACAACGATCGGAGGACCGA
AGGAGCTAACCGCTTTTTTGCACAACATGGGGGATCATGTAACTCGCCTTGATCGTTGGGAACCGGAGCT
GAATGAAGCCATACCAAACGACGAGCGTGACACCACGATGCCTGTAGCAATGGCAACAACGTTGCGCAAA
CTATTAACTGGCGAACTACTTACTCTAGCTTCCCGGCAACAATTAATAGACTGGATGGAGGCGGATAAAG
TTGCAGGACCACTTCTGCGCTCGGCCCTTCCGGCTGGCTGGTTTATTGCTGATAAATCTGGAGCCGGTGA
GCGTGGGTCTCGCGGTATCATTGCAGCACTGGGGCCAGATGGTAAGCCCTCCCGTATCGTAGTTATCTAC
ACGACGGGGAGTCAGGCAACTATGGATGAACGAAATAGACAGATCGCTGAGATAGGTGCCTCACTGATTA
AGCATTGGTAACTGTCAGACCAAGTTTACTCATATATACTTTAGATTGATTTAAAACTTCATTTTTAATT
TAAAAGGATCTAGGTGAAGATCCTTTTTGATAATCTCATGACCAAAATCCCTTAACGTGAGTTTTCGTTC
CACTGAGCGTCAGACCCCGTAGAAAAGATCAAAGGATCTTCTTGAGATCCTTTTTTTCTGCGCGTAATCT
GCTGCTTGCAAACAAAAAAACCACCGCTACCAGCGGTGGTTTGTTTGCCGGATCAAGAGCTACCAACTCT
TTTTCCGAAGGTAACTGGCTTCAGCAGAGCGCAGATACCAAATACTGTTCTTCTAGTGTAGCCGTAGTTA
GGCCACCACTTCAAGAACTCTGTAGCACCGCCTACATACCTCGCTCTGCTAATCCTGTTACCAGTGGCTG
CTGCCAGTGGCGATAAGTCGTGTCTTACCGGGTTGGACTCAAGACGATAGTTACCGGATAAGGCGCAGCG
GTCGGGCTGAACGGGGGGTTCGTGCACACAGCCCAGCTTGGAGCGAACGACCTACACCGAACTGAGATAC
CTACAGCGTGAGCTATGAGAAAGCGCCACGCTTCCCGAAGGGAGAAAGGCGGACAGGTATCCGGTAAGCG
GCAGGGTCGGAACAGGAGAGCGCACGAGGGAGCTTCCAGGGGGAAACGCCTGGTATCTTTATAGTCCTGT
CGGGTTTCGCCACCTCTGACTTGAGCGTCGATTTTTGTGATGCTCGTCAGGGGGGCGGAGCCTATGGAAA
AACGCCAGCAACGCGGCCTTTTTACGGTTCCTGGCCTTTTGCTGGCCTTTTGCTCACATGTTCTTTCCTG
CGTTATCCCCTGATTCTGTGGATAACCGTATTACCGCCTTTGAGTGAGCTGATACCGCTCGCCGCAGCCG
AACGACCGAGCGCAGCGAGTCAGTGAGCGAGGAAGCGGAAGAGCGCCCAATACGCAAACCGCCTCTCCCC
GCGCGTTGGCCGATTCATTAATGCAGCTGGCACGACAGGTTTCCCGACTGGAAAGCGGGCAGTGAGCGCA
ACGCAATTAATGTGAGTTAGCTCACTCATTAGGCACCCCAGGCTTTACACTTTATGCTTCCGGCTCGTAT
GTTGTGTGGAATTGTGAGCGGATAACAATTTCACACAGGAAACAGCTATGACCATGATTACGCCAAGCGC
GCAATTAACCCTCACTAAAGGGAACAAAAGCTGGAGCTGCAAGCTTAATGTAGTCTTATGCAATACTCTT
GTAGTCTTGCAACATGGTAACGATGAGTTAGCAACATGCCTTACAAGGAGAGAAAAAGCACCGTGCATGC
CGATTGGTGGAAGTAAGGTGGTACGATCGTGCCTTATTAGGAAGGCAACAGACGGGTCTGACATGGATTG
GACGAACCACTGAATTGCCGCATTGCAGAGATATTGTATTTAAGTGCCTAGCTCGATACATAAACGGGTC
TCTCTGGTTAGACCAGATCTGAGCCTGGGAGCTCTCTGGCTAACTAGGGAACCCACTGCTTAAGCCTCAA
TAAAGCTTGCCTTGAGTGCTTCAAGTAGTGTGTGCCCGTCTGTTGTGTGACTCTGGTAACTAGAGATCCC
TCAGACCCTTTTAGTCAGTGTGGAAAATCTCTAGCAGTGGCGCCCGAACAGGGACTTGAAAGCGAAAGGG
AAACCAGAGGAGCTCTCTCGACGCAGGACTCGGCTTGCTGAAGCGCGCACGGCAAGAGGCGAGGGGCGGC
GACTGGTGAGTACGCCAAAAATTTTGACTAGCGGAGGCTAGAAGGAGAGAGATGGGTGCGAGAGCGTCAG
TATTAAGCGGGGGAGAATTAGATCGCGATGGGAAAAAATTCGGTTAAGGCCAGGGGGAAAGAAAAAATAT
AAATTAAAACATATAGTATGGGCAAGCAGGGAGCTAGAACGATTCGCAGTTAATCCTGGCCTGTTAGAAA
CATCAGAAGGCTGTAGACAAATACTGGGACAGCTACAACCATCCCTTCAGACAGGATCAGAAGAACTTAG
ATCATTATATAATACAGTAGCAACCCTCTATTGTGTGCATCAAAGGATAGAGATAAAAGACACCAAGGAA
GCTTTAGACAAGATAGAGGAAGAGCAAAACAAAAGTAAGACCACCGCACAGCAAGCGGCCGCTGATCTTC
AGACCTGGAGGAGGAGATATGAGGGACAATTGGAGAAGTGAATTATATAAATATAAAGTAGTAAAAATTG
AACCATTAGGAGTAGCACCCACCAAGGCAAAGAGAAGAGTGGTGCAGAGAGAAAAAAGAGCAGTGGGAAT
AGGAGCTTTGTTCCTTGGGTTCTTGGGAGCAGCAGGAAGCACTATGGGCGCAGCGTCAATGACGCTGACG
GTACAGGCCAGACAATTATTGTCTGGTATAGTGCAGCAGCAGAACAATTTGCTGAGGGCTATTGAGGCGC
AACAGCATCTGTTGCAACTCACAGTCTGGGGCATCAAGCAGCTCCAGGCAAGAATCCTGGCTGTGGAAAG
ATACCTAAAGGATCAACAGCTCCTGGGGATTTGGGGTTGCTCTGGAAAACTCATTTGCACCACTGCTGTG
CCTTGGAATGCTAGTTGGAGTAATAAATCTCTGGAACAGATTTGGAATCACACGACCTGGATGGAGTGGG
ACAGAGAAATTAACAATTACACAAGCTTAATACACTCCTTAATTGAAGAATCGCAAAACCAGCAAGAAAA
GAATGAACAAGAATTATTGGAATTAGATAAATGGGCAAGTTTGTGGAATTGGTTTAACATAACAAATTGG
CTGTGGTATATAAAATTATTCATAATGATAGTAGGAGGCTTGGTAGGTTTAAGAATAGTTTTTGCTGTAC
TTTCTATAGTGAATAGAGTTAGGCAGGGATATTCACCATTATCGTTTCAGACCCACCTCCCAACCCCGAG
GGGACCCGACAGGCCCGAAGGAATAGAAGAAGAAGGTGGAGAGAGAGACAGAGACAGATCCATTCGATTA
GTGAACGGATCTCGACGGTATCGGTTAACTTTTAAAAGAAAAGGGGGGATTGGGGGGTACAGTGCAGGGG
AAAGAATAGTAGACATAATAGCAACAGACATACAAACTAAAGAATTACAAAAACAAATTACAAAAATTCA
AAATTTTATCGATCACGAGACTAGCCTCGAGAAGCTTGATATCGAATTCCACGGGGTTGGGGTTGCGCCT
TTTCCAAGGCAGCCCTGGGTTTGCGCAGGGACGCGGCTGCTCTGGGCGTGGTTCCGGGAAACGCAGCGGC
GCCGACCCTGGGTCTCGCACATTCTTCACGTCCGTTCGCAGCGTCACCCGGATCTTCGCCGCTACCCTTG
TGGGCCCCCCGGCGACGCTTCCTGCTCCGCCCCTAAGTCGGGAAGGTTCCTTGCGGTTCGCGGCGTGCCG
GACGTGACAAACGGAAGCCGCACGTCTCACTAGTACCCTCGCAGACGGACAGCGCCAGGGAGCAATGGCA
GCGCGCCGACCGCGATGGGCTGTGGCCAATAGCGGCTGCTCAGCAGGGCGCGCCGAGAGCAGCGGCCGGG
AAGGGGCGGTGCGGGAGGCGGGGTGTGGGGCGGTAGTGTGGGCCCTGTTCCTGCCCGCGCGGTGTTCCGC
ATTCTGCAAGCCTCCGGAGCGCACGTCGGCAGTCGGCTCCCTCGTTGACCGAATCACCGACCTCTCTCCC
CAGGGGGATCCACCGGTTCGTCGACTAGTCCAGTGTGGTGGAATTCTGCAGATATCAACAAGTTTGTACA
AAAAAGCAGGCTCCACCATGAGTAACCCTAAGATCCTAAAACAGAGCATAACCTTGAACCTGGCCGACCC
GGTGGGCAGTCTGAAGCCGCACCTCCGCGCCAAGCGCTCGGCCGGTCTCAACGAAGACGAGGAGCCATCT
AAGAAGCTGGCGGAGCCGGAGGTGTCGTCAAGGCTGGAGCGCCTGACCCTCCAGTCCAGCACTAGTATGG
TGAGCAAGGGCGAGGAGCTGTTCACCGGGGTTGTGCCCATCCTGGTCGAGCTGGACGGCGACGTAAACGG
CCACAAGTTCAGCGTCCGCGGCGAGGGCGAGGGCGATGCCACCAACGGCAAGCTGACCCTGAAGTTCATC
TGCACCACCGGCAAGCTGCCCGTGCCCTGGCCCACCCTCGTGACCACCTTCGGCTACGGCGTGGCCTGCT
TCAGCCGCTACCCCGACCACATGAAGCAGCACGACTTCTTCAAGTCCGCCATGCCCGAAGGCTACGTCCA
GGAGCGCACCATCTCTTTCAAGGACGACGGTACCTACAAGACCCGCGCCGAGGTGAAGTTCGAGGGCGAC
ACCCTGGTGAACCGCATCGAGCTGAAGGGCATCGACTTCAAGGAGGACGGCAACATCCTGGGGCACAAGC
TGGAGTACAACTTCAACAGCCACAACGTCTATATCACGGCCGACAAGCAGAAGAACGGCATCAAGGCTAA
CTTCAAGATCCGCCACAACGTTGAGGACGGCAGCGTGCAGCTCGCCGACCACTACCAGCAGAACACCCCC
ATCGGCGACGGCCCCGTGCTGCTGCCCGACAACCACTACCTGAGCCATCAGTCCGCCCTGAGCAAAGACC
CCAACGAGAAGCGCGATCACATGGTCCTGCTGGAGTTCGTGACCGCCGCCTAAGCGGCCGCACTCGAGAT
ATCTAGACCCAGCTTTCTTGTACAAAGTGGTTGATATCCAGCACAGTGGCGGCCGCTCGACAATCAACCT
CTGGATTACAAAATTTGTGAAAGATTGACTGGTATTCTTAACTATGTTGCTCCTTTTACGCTATGTGGAT
ACGCTGCTTTAATGCCTTTGTATCATGCTATTGCTTCCCGTATGGCTTTCATTTTCTCCTCCTTGTATAA
ATCCTGGTTGCTGTCTCTTTATGAGGAGTTGTGGCCCGTTGTCAGGCAACGTGGCGTGGTGTGCACTGTG
TTTGCTGACGCAACCCCCACTGGTTGGGGCATTGCCACCACCTGTCAGCTCCTTTCCGGGACTTTCGCTT
TCCCCCTCCCTATTGCCACGGCGGAACTCATCGCCGCCTGCCTTGCCCGCTGCTGGACAGGGGCTCGGCT
GTTGGGCACTGACAATTCCGTGGTGTTGTCGGGGAAGCTGACGTCCTTTCCATGGCTGCTCGCCTGTGTT
GCCACCTGGATTCTGCGCGGGACGTCCTTCTGCTACGTCCCTTCGGCCCTCAATCCAGCGGACCTTCCTT
CCCGCGGCCTGCTGCCGGCTCTGCGGCCTCTTCCGCGTCTTCGCCTTCGCCCTCAGACGAGTCGGATCTC
CCTTTGGGCCGCCTCCCCGCCTGGAATTCTACCGGGTAGGGGAGGCGCTTTTCCCAAGGCAGTCTGGAGC
ATGCGCTTTAGCAGCCCCGCTGGGCACTTGGCGCTACACAAGTGGCCTCTGGCCTCGCACACATTCCACA
TCCACCGGTAGGCGCCAACCGGCTCCGTTCTTTGGTGGCCCCTTCGCGCCACCTTCTACTCCTCCCCTAG
TCAGGAAGTTCCCCCCCGCCCCGCAGCTCGCGTCGTGCAGGACGTGACAAATGGAAGTAGCACGTCTCAC
TAGTCTCGTGCAGATGGACAGCACCGCTGAGCAATGGAAGCGGGTAGGCCTTTGGGGCAGCGGCCAATAG
CAGCTTTGCTCCTTCGCTTTCTGGGCTCAGAGGCTGGGAAGGGGTGGGTCCGGGGGCGGGCTCAGGGGCG
GGCTCAGGGGCGGGGCGGGCGCCCGAAGGTCCTCCGGAGGCCCGGCATTCTGCACGCTTCAAAAGCGCAC
GTCTGCCGCGCTGTTCTCCTCTTCCTCATCTCCGGGCCTTTCGACCTGCAGCCCAAGCTTACCATGACCG
AGTACAAGCCCACGGTGCGCCTCGCCACCCGCGACGACGTCCCCAGGGCCGTACGCACCCTCGCCGCCGC
GTTCGCCGACTACCCCGCCACGCGCCACACCGTCGATCCGGACCGCCACATCGAGCGGGTCACCGAGCTG
CAAGAACTCTTCCTCACGCGCGTCGGGCTCGACATCGGCAAGGTGTGGGTCGCGGACGACGGCGCCGCGG
TGGCGGTCTGGACCACGCCGGAGAGCGTCGAAGCGGGGGCGGTGTTCGCCGAGATCGGCCCGCGCATGGC
CGAGTTGAGCGGTTCCCGGCTGGCCGCGCAGCAACAGATGGAAGGCCTCCTGGCGCCGCACCGGCCCAAG
GAGCCCGCGTGGTTCCTGGCCACCGTCGGCGTCTCGCCCGACCACCAGGGCAAGGGTCTGGGCAGCGCCG
TCGTGCTCCCCGGAGTGGAGGCGGCCGAGCGCGCCGGGGTGCCCGCCTTCCTGGAGACCTCCGCGCCCCG
CAACCTCCCCTTCTACGAGCGGCTCGGCTTCACCGTCACCGCCGACGTCGAGGTGCCCGAAGGACCGCGC
ACCTGGTGCATGACCCGCAAGCCCGGTGCCTGACGCCCGCCCCACGACCCGCAGCGCCCGACCGAAAGGA
GCGCACGACCCCATGCATCTCGAGGGCCCGGTACCTTTAAGACCAATGACTTACAAGGCAGCTGTAGATC
TTAGCCACTTTTTAAAAGAAAAGGGGGGACTGGAAGGGCTAGCTCACTCCCAACGAAGACAAGATCTGCT
TTTTGCTTGTACTGGGTCTCTCTGGTTAGACCAGATCTGAGCCTGGGAGCTCTCTGGCTAACTAGGGAAC
CCACTGCTTAAGCCTCAATAAAGCTTGCCTTGAGTGCTTCAAGTAGTGTGTGCCCGTCTGTTGTGTGACT
CTGGTAACTAGAGATCCCTCAGACCCTTTTAGTCAGTGTGGAAAATCTCTAGCAGTAGTAGTTCATGTCA
TCTTATTATTCAGTATTTATAACTTGCAAAGAAATGAATATCAGAGAGTGAGAGGAACTTGTTTATTGCA
GCTTATAATGGTTACAAATAAAGCAATAGCATCACAAATTTCACAAATAAAGCATTTTTTTCACTGCATT
CTAGTTGTGGTTTGTCCAAACTCATCAATGTATCTTATCATGTCTGGCTCTAGCTATCCCGCCCCTAACT
CCGCCCATCCCGCCCCTAACTCCGCCCAGTTCCGCCCATTCTCCGCCCCATGGCTGACTAATTTTTTTTA
TTTATGCAGAGGCCGAGGCCGCCTCGGCCTCTGAGCTATTCCAGAAGTAGTGAGGAGGCTTTTTTGGAGG
CCTAGGGACGTACCCAATTCGCCCTATAGTGAGTCGTATTACGCGCGCTCACTGGCCGTCGTTTTACAAC
GTCGTGACTGGGAAAACCCTGGCGTTACCCAACTTAATCGCCTTGCAGCACATCCCCCTTTCGCCAGCTG
GCGTAATAGCGAAGAGGCCCGCACCGATCGCCCTTCCCAACAGTTGCGCAGCCTGAATGGCGAATGGG
[124 nt withheld, positions 8399-8522]
C
[91 nt withheld, positions 8524-8614]
A
[49 nt withheld, positions 8616-8664]
CCTTTGACGTTGGAGTCCACGTTCTTT
[37 nt withheld, positions 8692-8728]
ACCCTATCTCGGTCTATTCTTTTGATTTATAAGGGATTTTGCCGATTTCGGCCTATTGGTTAAAAAATGA
GCTGATTTAACAAAAATTTAACGCGAATTTTAACAAAATATTAACGCTTACAATTT
